>Addgene plasmid #61737 | pCRISPomyces-2 | addgene full sequence | sequence record 190162 | Addgene NGS Result
CGGACGCTCGGACTGGGCGCGGGATTCCAGCAGTAACCCAGGTCCGCCGGCCACCTCACGGCAGGCAGAC
CCTCGGCTTTCGCGCCGGGACCGCCATGAGACCGCCACCCGGATGTCCGGGGTGGCGGTCTCATGGCGGT
CCCTCAGCGGCCCTACGCGACCGCTGTGTCGACGCGGAGGCAGTCTCCGGGGTGCTGGCCCCAGGGCTGG
AGTACCGGGGCGAGCTTGCCCTTGCAGCGGCGGCACACGGGCGACGCGGCGCCGGGCGGGGGAGTCTTGA
CGTCGACGGTGACCGGCTTCGGCTTCAGGCGCTTCCGAAGGCTGATCGTCGGGCGGATCGCCTCCTTCTT
CGGCTGACGCACTCGGTCGAGCGAAGCGGCCAGCTCCTCCGTGCGGGCCTCGTTGGCCTTCCGGCGCGCC
TCGCGGAAAGCAGCTTCCTCCTCGGACATGACCTCGAACCTCATCTGGTCAGCGTCAAGGTCGCCCGGCG
CGGCCGGCGCTTCCGGGGCGGGCGGGTCCAGGACGTCCTTGCCCCACACCAGGCCCCAGGACTCGACGAG
CCGCCGGACGCCCGGTAGGCCGTACGTCTCGGCGACCTTGATGAGGTCGAGGCGACGTCCGGCGACGCGG
GCGATGTATCGGTACCAGATGTAGGCCGGGATGACCGCGATGGCGACCAGGCCCTCGGTGTCGTCGGTGA
TCTCCTCCTCGGTGCGGACGTCCTGCTGGATGCCGAGTTCCTTGATCAGCCGGTTCAGGTTCTGCGACCG
GTAGTGCTTGCGGACCTGGAACACGCCGAACTCGCGCTCGCGGTACTTCTCGACGAACGGGCCGGGCCGA
CGAAGCCGCTGCAGCTCGGCGGCCGCCGCGTCGCCCAGGTCGAGCGGTCCCATGCGGTCGTCGCCGCGAC
CGGCCTTGAAGTTCTGTCCGGCCAGCTCCAGGCCGATCTTGGCGACGCCGCCCTTGGTCTTGTCGCCGTC
CTTGTAGAGGTAGCGGGCCTGCTTGCCCGCATCGCCGTCAGCGGCGTCCGCGCCGTTGAGTGGGCGCACG
TCGGTGCCGTGGCCCTTGCCCTCACAGGAGCAACCGGGCCGGTCGCACGTCTCGCTGACGGTGTAGCCGC
CCGCGGATTCGACCCCGGCGGCCCAGGCTCCGGCGAGTGCGTCGCGGAACGCGGCCTGGGCGTCCGGGCC
GAGCACCTCGCGGGTGACCCAGAGCGTGTGCCAGTGCAGGTGCCAGCCGGAGCCCCAGCCGAAGGTGTCC
TCGAAGGCCCGCTCGTAGCCGATGATCCCGAAGTCGTCGCGCATCGTGCGCCAGCGGCGGCCGGACGAGC
CGTACGCGCCCTTCCAGCCGTCGTGCAAGACCGCGACCAGGCCGTGCCGCATTCCCTTGCGGACGGTGCC
GAACGCCATGCGCTCGAAGTGGCGCAACGTGTTCGTGCCAAGGTGCAGCCCGTACCCGGCGTCCGCGAGA
CCGTCGGCGGCGAGCTGCACGTTCGAGCCCCGTACGGCCAGGATGCGGCTCATGCACCACGGGCAGGTGT
GGACGTTGTTGCAGCGGCACGTGTTGCCCCACGTCGCCTCGCCCGGCTTCCACATCAGCTCGGCCGTCCC
GGCAGTGAGCCGGGTCCCGCAGCCCTTGAACGCCTCGTTCAGCGACACCGTCTGGTGCCGGTCCCGCCGG
GCGAACCGCTCGTCGCGCGGGTCCTCCCGCCCGGCTGTCGCGGCACCCTCGTTTGGGGTAGAACCCGTTC
CAGTTACAGCGCTCTGACCTGCAGTGGACGGAGATTTTCCCTTACTACTAAAGCCCGCGTCCGGATTACC
CGCTGTAGTCGTGCTTGCTACGCTGCGTGACTGGTCCGCAATGAGACGCTTTGCGCGCTTTCGGCAGGCG
TCCGAGCAGTAGATTTTGGGGCGCTTCCCGGGGATGTGGACGATCGGGGTGCCGCAGTGGCACTTCGGTC
CGGCGGGGCGCGGTGGTGTCGACGCGCTGTTCTCTCGTACGCTCGTCACAGAGCAAACGTCCTCACTCGG
CATGCTGCGCCGGTTCGGGGGCGGCGAGCCCGGGAGGCCAATCCCGGGCTCGTGCCATTTCTGGGTCCTG
TTGATCCTGGCATTGGTGTGGCCGTTCATTGCCCCTGCTCGCTCCTGACGCGCCGATAGACGTCCGATAC
GCCCGGTGCTGGTGGGATTTGATAGGTCGGAAGAAGCCCCGCCCGGGCCTGGGCGGGGCTTCCTGTGCGT
CAGGACCTCCTCGTCGTGAGCCTCTTCGGCCTATGGACGGAGTGACCTCGTGATCCGTTACAGCCGCGCG
CGCTCGCGTAGAGCGGTCTCATCAGTTCCACGAACGGTCCTCTTCGCAGATCAGGGCGTTGGGGCGGAGT
CTCACCAAGGACTACGTCTGCTGGCGATTTCCGTTACACCCCGGGCGGTGGCCGGCGCACACGCGCGCCC
GCGTTGGGCAGTGCAGAAAGTGCAGAAACCTAGGCGCTGATGGTCCAGGTCCACGGTTCGTCGTCGGCGG
CGGCGCGGGCGGCGGCGTCGGCCAGGGCGCGGGCGAGACCGGCTACGGCGGGCTTGATGCGCCGGTTGCG
GGCGACCTTGAGCAGCTAGTATGCAGGTCGACGGATCTTTTCCGCTGCATAACCCTGCTTCGGGGTCATT
ATAGCGATTTTTTCGGTATATCCATCCTTTTTCGCACGATATACAGGATTTTGCCAAAGGGTTCGTGTAG
ACTTTCCTTGGTGTATCCAACGGCGTCAGCCGGGCAGGATAGGTGAAGTAGGCCCACCCGCGAGCGGGTG
TTCCTTCTTCACTGTCCCTTATTCGCACCTGGCGGTGCTCAACGGGAATCCTGCTCTGCGAGGCTGGCCG
GCTACCGCCGGCGTAACAGATGAGGGCAAGCGGATGGCTGATGAAACCAAGCCAACCAGGAAGGGCAGCC
CACCTATCAAGGTGTACTGCCTTCCAGACGAACGAAGAGCGATTGAGGAAAAGGCGGCGGCGGCCGGCAT
GAGCCTGTCGGCCTACCTGCTGGCCGTCGGCCAGGGCTACAAAATCACGGGCGTCGTGGACTATGAGCAC
GTCCGCGAGCTGGCCCTGCAGGCGGAAGTCAGGTAGACACGACTTCCGCTAGTCCTTGCAAGGTCTGCTG
ACGTGAGGCGGGGCGGTCGTTTTTGACCGCCCTGCCTTCGTCATGTAGGCTCGCTCGCTGTGCCTGGCGT
GTCATCAGACGCCCAGGTCCCGGTGCCGTGAGGCCCGGGCCATCGAGCCGGTGGTACGTGGCTGCGGTCC
CCTTGTGAGGGCTGCGCGCCGTGTGCTGTCCGGCGCGCACAGCCTTGAATCCACCCGCGGGGGCCGGCCG
GTCTCCGTGAGCTCGAGTAGACGACGGAGACGTAATGGACAAGAAGTACAGCATCGGCCTGGACATCGGC
ACCAACAGCGTGGGCTGGGCGGTCATCACCGACGAGTACAAGGTCCCCTCCAAGAAGTTCAAGGTCCTGG
GCAACACCGACCGGCACTCGATCAAGAAGAACCTGATCGGCGCCCTGCTCTTCGACAGCGGCGAAACCGC
CGAGGCGACCCGCCTGAAGCGGACCGCCCGTCGCCGCTACACCCGGCGCAAGAACCGCATCTGCTACCTG
CAGGAGATCTTCTCCAACGAGATGGCCAAGGTCGACGACTCGTTCTTCCACCGGCTCGAGGAGAGCTTCC
TGGTGGAGGAGGACAAGAAGCACGAGCGCCACCCGATCTTCGGCAACATCGTCGACGAGGTGGCCTACCA
CGAGAAGTACCCCACCATCTACCACCTCCGCAAGAAGCTGGTCGACTCGACCGACAAGGCGGACCTGCGG
CTCATCTACCTGGCCCTCGCGCACATGATCAAGTTCCGCGGCCACTTCCTCATCGAGGGCGACCTGAACC
CGGACAACTCCGACGTCGACAAGCTCTTCATCCAGCTGGTGCAGACCTACAACCAGCTGTTCGAGGAGAA
CCCCATCAACGCCAGCGGCGTCGACGCCAAGGCGATCCTCTCCGCGCGCCTGAGCAAGTCCCGGCGCCTG
GAGAACCTCATCGCCCAGCTGCCGGGCGAGAAGAAGAACGGCCTCTTCGGCAACCTGATCGCGCTGTCGC
TCGGCCTGACCCCCAACTTCAAGAGCAACTTCGACCTGGCCGAGGACGCGAAGCTCCAGCTGTCCAAGGA
CACCTACGACGACGACCTGGACAACCTGCTCGCCCAGATCGGCGACCAGTACGCGGACCTCTTCCTGGCC
GCGAAGAACCTCTCGGACGCCATCCTGCTCAGCGACATCCTGCGGGTCAACACCGAGATCACCAAGGCCC
CGCTGTCGGCGAGCATGATCAAGCGGTACGACGAGCACCACCAGGACCTGACCCTGCTCAAGGCCCTCGT
GCGCCAGCAGCTGCCCGAGAAGTACAAGGAGATCTTCTTCGACCAGTCCAAGAACGGCTACGCCGGCTAC
ATCGACGGCGGCGCGTCGCAGGAGGAGTTCTACAAGTTCATCAAGCCGATCCTGGAGAAGATGGACGGCA
CCGAGGAGCTGCTCGTCAAGCTGAACCGCGAGGACCTGCTCCGCAAGCAGCGGACCTTCGACAACGGCTC
CATCCCGCACCAGATCCACCTGGGCGAGCTCCACGCCATCCTCCGGCGCCAGGAGGACTTCTACCCCTTC
CTGAAGGACAACCGCGAGAAGATCGAGAAGATCCTGACCTTCCGGATCCCGTACTACGTCGGCCCCCTGG
CCCGCGGCAACTCCCGGTTCGCGTGGATGACCCGGAAGTCGGAGGAAACCATCACCCCGTGGAACTTCGA
GGAGGTCGTGGACAAGGGCGCCTCCGCGCAGTCGTTCATCGAGCGCATGACCAACTTCGACAAGAACCTC
CCGAACGAGAAGGTCCTGCCCAAGCACAGCCTGCTCTACGAGTACTTCACCGTGTACAACGAGCTGACCA
AGGTCAAGTACGTGACCGAGGGCATGCGGAAGCCGGCCTTCCTGTCCGGCGAGCAGAAGAAGGCGATCGT
CGACCTGCTCTTCAAGACCAACCGCAAGGTCACCGTGAAGCAGCTGAAGGAGGACTACTTCAAGAAGATC
GAGTGCTTCGACTCCGTCGAGATCTCGGGCGTGGAGGACCGCTTCAACGCCTCCCTGGGCACCTACCACG
ACCTGCTCAAGATCATCAAGGACAAGGACTTCCTCGACAACGAGGAGAACGAGGACATCCTGGAGGACAT
CGTCCTCACCCTGACCCTCTTCGAGGACCGCGAGATGATCGAGGAGCGGCTCAAGACCTACGCCCACCTG
TTCGACGACAAGGTGATGAAGCAGCTGAAGCGGCGCCGGTACACCGGCTGGGGCCGCCTCTCCCGGAAGC
TGATCAACGGCATCCGGGACAAGCAGAGCGGCAAGACCATCCTGGACTTCCTCAAGTCCGACGGCTTCGC
CAACCGCAACTTCATGCAGCTCATCCACGACGACTCGCTGACCTTCAAGGAGGACATCCAGAAGGCCCAG
GTGTCCGGCCAGGGCGACAGCCTCCACGAGCACATCGCCAACCTGGCGGGCTCCCCGGCGATCAAGAAGG
GCATCCTCCAGACCGTCAAGGTCGTGGACGAGCTGGTCAAGGTGATGGGCCGCCACAAGCCCGAGAACAT
CGTGATCGAGATGGCCCGGGAGAACCAGACCACCCAGAAGGGCCAGAAGAACTCCCGCGAGCGGATGAAG
CGCATCGAGGAGGGCATCAAGGAGCTCGGCTCGCAGATCCTGAAGGAGCACCCGGTCGAGAACACCCAGC
TCCAGAACGAGAAGCTGTACCTCTACTACCTGCAGAACGGCCGCGACATGTACGTGGACCAGGAGCTCGA
CATCAACCGGCTGAGCGACTACGACGTCGACCACATCGTGCCGCAGTCCTTCCTGAAGGACGACTCGATC
GACAACAAGGTCCTGACCCGCTCCGACAAGAACCGGGGCAAGTCCGACAACGTGCCCTCGGAGGAGGTCG
TGAAGAAGATGAAGAACTACTGGCGCCAGCTGCTCAACGCCAAGCTCATCACCCAGCGCAAGTTCGACAA
CCTGACCAAGGCCGAGCGGGGCGGCCTGTCGGAGCTCGACAAGGCGGGCTTCATCAAGCGCCAGCTCGTC
GAAACCCGGCAGATCACCAAGCACGTGGCCCAGATCCTGGACAGCCGGATGAACACCAAGTACGACGAGA
ACGACAAGCTGATCCGCGAGGTCAAGGTGATCACCCTCAAGAGCAAGCTGGTGTCCGACTTCCGCAAGGA
CTTCCAGTTCTACAAGGTCCGGGAGATCAACAACTACCACCACGCCCACGACGCGTACCTGAACGCCGTC
GTGGGCACCGCGCTGATCAAGAAGTACCCGAAGCTGGAGTCCGAGTTCGTCTACGGCGACTACAAGGTCT
ACGACGTGCGCAAGATGATCGCCAAGTCGGAGCAGGAGATCGGCAAGGCCACCGCGAAGTACTTCTTCTA
CAGCAACATCATGAACTTCTTCAAGACCGAGATCACCCTGGCCAACGGCGAGATCCGCAAGCGGCCCCTG
ATCGAAACCAACGGCGAAACCGGCGAGATCGTCTGGGACAAGGGCCGCGACTTCGCCACCGTCCGGAAGG
TGCTGTCCATGCCGCAGGTCAACATCGTCAAGAAAACCGAGGTGCAGACCGGCGGCTTCAGCAAGGAGTC
CATCCTCCCCAAGCGCAACTCGGACAAGCTGATCGCCCGGAAGAAGGACTGGGACCCGAAGAAGTACGGC
GGCTTCGACAGCCCCACCGTCGCCTACTCCGTGCTGGTCGTGGCGAAGGTCGAGAAGGGCAAGAGCAAGA
AGCTGAAGTCCGTGAAGGAGCTGCTCGGCATCACCATCATGGAGCGCTCCTCGTTCGAGAAGAACCCGAT
CGACTTCCTGGAGGCCAAGGGCTACAAGGAGGTCAAGAAGGACCTCATCATCAAGCTGCCCAAGTACTCG
CTGTTCGAGCTCGAGAACGGCCGCAAGCGGATGCTCGCCAGCGCGGGCGAGCTGCAGAAGGGCAACGAGC
TGGCCCTCCCGTCCAAGTACGTCAACTTCCTGTACCTCGCGTCCCACTACGAGAAGCTGAAGGGCTCGCC
CGAGGACAACGAGCAGAAGCAGCTCTTCGTGGAGCAGCACAAGCACTACCTGGACGAGATCATCGAGCAG
ATCTCGGAGTTCAGCAAGCGGGTCATCCTGGCCGACGCGAACCTCGACAAGGTGCTGTCCGCCTACAACA
AGCACCGCGACAAGCCGATCCGGGAGCAGGCGGAGAACATCATCCACCTGTTCACCCTCACCAACCTGGG
CGCCCCCGCCGCGTTCAAGTACTTCGACACCACCATCGACCGCAAGCGGTACACCAGCACCAAGGAGGTC
CTCGACGCGACCCTGATCCACCAGTCCATCACCGGCCTGTACGAAACCCGCATCGACCTCTCCCAGCTCG
GCGGCGACTGAGAATTCAGATCTACGCGTTC
[179 nt withheld, positions 7522-7700]
GCTGCTCCTTCGGTCGGACGTGCGTCTACGGGCACCTTACCGCAGCCGTCGGCTGTGCGACACGGACGGA
TCGGGCGAACTGGCCGATGCTGGGAGAAGCGCGCTGCTGTACGGCGCGCACCGGGTGCGGAGCCCCTCGG
CGAGCGGTGTGAAACTTCTGTGAATGGCCTGTTCGGTTGCTTTTTTTATACGGCTGCCAGATAAGGCTTG
CAGCATCTGGGCGGCTACCGCTATGATCGGGGCGTTCCTGCAATTCTTAGTGCGAGTATCTGAAAGGGGA
TACGCAAGTCTTCTCAGCCGCTACAGGGCGCGTCCCATTCGCCATTCAGGCTGCGCAACTGTTGGGAAGG
GCGATCGGTGCGGGCCTCTTCGCTATTACGCCAGCTGGCGAAAGGGGGATGTGCTGCAAGGCGATTAAGT
TGGGTAACGCCAGGGTTTTCCCAGTCACGACGTTGTAAAACGACGGCCAGTGAGCGCGCGTAATACGACT
CACTATAGGGCGAATTGGGTACCGGGCCCCCCCTCGAGGTCCTCCAGCTTTTGTTCCCTTTAGTGAGGGT
TAATTGCGCGCTTGGCGTAATCATGGTCATAGCTGTTTCCTGTGTGAAATTGTTATCCGCTCACAATTCC
ACACAACATACGAGCCGGAAGCATAAAGTGTAAAGCCTGGGGTGCCTAATGAGTGAGCTAACTCACATTA
ATTGCGTTGCGCTCACTGCCCGCTTTCCACCGGTGAAGACATGTTTTAGAGCTAGAAATAGCAAGTTAAA
ATAAGGCTAGTCCGTTATCAACTTGAAAAAGTGGCACCGAGTCGGTGCTTTTTACTCCATCTGGATTTGT
TCAGAACGCTCGGTTGCCGCCGGGCGTTTTTTATCTAGAGGCCAGGAACCGTAAAAAGGCCGCGTTGCTG
GCGTTTTTCCATAGGCTCCGCCCCCCTGACGAGCATCACAAAAATCGACGCTCAAGTCAGAGGTGGCGAA
ACCCGACAGGACTATAAAGATACCAGGCGTTTCCCCCTGGAAGCTCCCTCGTGCGCTCTCCTGTTCCGAC
CCTGCCGCTTACCGGATACCTGTCCGCCTTTCTCCCTTCGGGAAGCGTGGCGCTTTCTCATAGCTCACGC
TGTAGGTATCTCAGTTCGGTGTAGGTCGTTCGCTCCAAGCTGGGCTGTGTGCACGACCCCCCCGTTCAGC
CCGACCGCTGCGCCTTATCCGGTAACTATCGTCTTGAGTCCAACCCGGTAAGACACGACTTATCGCCACT
GGCAGCAGCCACTGGTAACAGGATTAGCAGAGCGAGGTATGTAGGCGGTGCTACAGAGTTCTTGAAGTGG
TGGCCTAACTACGGCTACACTAGAAGAACAGTATTTGGTATCTGCGCTCTGCTGAAGCCAGTTACCTTCG
GAAAAAGAGTTGGTAGCTCTTGATCCGGCAAACAAACCACCGCTGGTAGCGGTGGTTTTTTTGTTTGCAA
GCAGCAGATTACGCGCAGAAAAAAAGGATCTCAAGAAGATCCTTTGATCTTTTCTACGGGGTCTGACGCT
CAGTGGAACGAAAACTCACGTTAAGGGATTTTGGTCATGAGATTATCAAAAAGGATCTTCACCTAGATCC
TTTTGGTTCATGTGCAGCTCCATCAGCAAAAGGGGATGATAAGTTTATCACCACCGACTATTTGCAACAG
TGCCGTTGATCGTGCTATGATCGACTGATGTCATCAGCGGTGGAGTGCAATGTCGTGCAATACGAATGGC
GAAAAGCCGAGCTCATCGGTCAGCTTCTCAACCTTGGGGTTACCCCCGGCGGTGTGCTGCTGGTCCACAG
CTCCTTCCGTAGCGTCCGGCCCCTCGAAGATGGGCCACTTGGACTGATCGAGGCCCTGCGTGCTGCGCTG
GGTCCGGGAGGGACGCTCGTCATGCCCTCGTGGTCAGGTCTGGACGACGAGCCGTTCGATCCTGCCACGT
CGCCCGTTACACCGGACCTTGGAGTTGTCTCTGACACATTCTGGCGCCTGCCAAATGTAAAGCGCAGCGC
CCATCCATTTGCCTTTGCGGCAGCGGGGCCACAGGCAGAGCAGATCATCTCTGATCCATTGCCCCTGCCA
CCTCACTCGCCTGCAAGCCCGGTCGCCCGTGTCCATGAACTCGATGGGCAGGTACTTCTCCTCGGCGTGG
GACACGATGCCAACACGACGCTGCATCTTGCCGAGTTGATGGCAAAGGTTCCCTATGGGGTGCCGAGACA
CTGCACCATTCTTCAGGATGGCAAGTTGGTACGCGTCGATTATCTCGAGAATGACCACTGCTGTGAGCGC
TTTGCCTTGGCGGACAGGTGGCTCAAGGAGAAGAGCCTTCAGAAGGAAGGTCCAGTCGGTCATGCCTTTG
CTCGGTTGATCCGCTCCCGCGACATTGTGGCGACAGCCCTGGGTCAACTGGGCCGAGATCCGTTGATCTT
CCTGCATCCGCCAGAGGCGGGATGCGAAGAATGCGATGCCGCTCGCCAGTCGATTGGCTGAGCTCATGAG
CGGAGAACGAGATGACGTTGGAGGGGCAAGGTCGCGCTGATTGCTGGGGCAACACGTGGAGCGGATCGGG
GATTGTCTTTCTTCAGCTCGCTGATGATATGCTGACGCTCAATGCCGTTTGGCCTCCGACTAACGAAAAT
CCCGCATTTGGACGGCTGATCCGATTGGCACGGCGGACGGCGAATGGCGGAGCAGACGCTCGTCCGGGGG
CAATGAGATATGAAAAAGCCTGAACTCACCGCGACGTATCGATGTCGAGGTTCCTCAGGGGAGCCACCCC
AGAGAAGCCCTCGGAGCTGAGCGGAGCTATTTCCAAAGCCATGCCAGCTAGAGACAGTGCACACCGCCAA
GCATCTGCAAAACCCTCGCCTGGAGGGAAAGTGCAATGTACGTACGCTGGTTTCCCTCCAGAAAGGGATT
CTGCGGCTTCTCAACTTTGGAAGAAGAGGCGGAACGAACTGCTGTTTCAGCCTACTCATGTGAGGAGGCT
GGTCCTTTACCCTGATGCCCGAGGGCATCAGGGTAAAGGACCAGCCTCGCCAACTAGGAGCGCTACCAAG
GCGAACACAACCCAGGACTTGGTAGAACCCTTCGCCGGAGAAGTTCAGACTCATCGGCATGAGCACCCCT
CGCCGCGCACTCGGCACCGGTCCGTCGACCACCACCAGGACGTCGTTGTCGACGTCGGCCCCGCGGCTCC
TGCCCGCCGAACGCGTCGTCGTCGACGGCCTGGTGCTCATCGACGAGCACCCGGAGCCAGGTGAAAAGCG
CCGG
Features (pLannotate 1.2.2; 19 found; start..end, strand, type, name):
    153..1595    -  CDS            pSG5 Rep: replication initiator protein from the Streptomyces ghanaensis plasmid pSG5; rep
   2762..2871    +  oriT           oriT: incP origin of transfer
   2904..3096    +  CDS            traJ (fragment): oriT-recognizing protein; traJ
   3093..3394    +  promoter       rpsL promoter: promoter for the Xylanimonas cellulosilytica ribosomal protein S12 gene
   3395..7498    +  CDS            cas9: CAS9_STRP1 - Also known as csn1 From Streptococcus pyogenes serotype M1.
   7522..7659    +  CDS            M13 gene VIII (fragment) (sequence withheld): pVIII; VIII; major coat protein
   7666..7700    +  terminator     fd terminator (fragment) (sequence withheld): central terminator from bacteriophage fd (Otsuka and Kunisawa, 1982)
   7701..7985    +  promoter       gapdh promoter: glyceraldehyde-3-phosphate dehydrogenase promoter from Eggerthella lenta
   8018..8173    -  CDS            lacZα (fragment): LacZα fragment of β-galactosidase; lacZ fragment
   8181..8199    +  promoter       T7 promoter: promoter for bacteriophage T7 RNA polymerase
   8208..8231    -  misc_feature   MCS (fragment): pBluescript multiple cloning site
   8247..8265    -  promoter       T3 promoter: promoter for bacteriophage T3 RNA polymerase
   8308..8330    -  protein_bind   lac operator (fragment): The lac repressor binds to the lac operator to inhibit transcription in E. coli. This inhibition can be relieved by adding lactose or isopropyl-β-D-thiogalactopyranoside (IPTG). lac repressor encoded by lacI
   8334..8364    -  promoter       lac promoter: promoter for the E. coli lac operon
   8379..8400    -  protein_bind   CAP binding site: CAP binding activates transcription in the presence of cAMP. E. coli catabolite activator protein
   8443..8518    +  misc_RNA       gRNA scaffold: guide RNA scaffold for the Streptococcus pyogenes CRISPR/Cas9 system
   8540..8574    +  terminator     lambda t0 terminator: minimal transcription terminator from phage lambda (Scholtissek and Grosse, 1987)
   8616..9204    -  rep_origin     ori: high-copy-number ColE1/pMB1/pBR322/pUC origin of replication
   9408..10208   +  CDS            ApmR: aminoglycoside 3-N-acetyltransferase type IV ; aac(3)IV; confers resistance to apramycin (Paget and Davies, 1996)
