[The description below was written by a language model from this plasmid's Addgene catalogue record and pLannotate feature annotations shown in this document.]
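Description:
pCRISPomyces-2 is an approximately 11 kb E. coli–Streptomyces shuttle plasmid built on the pKC1139 backbone for CRISPR/Cas9 genome editing in Streptomyces species. It is propagated at high copy in E. coli through a ColE1/pUC-type origin and replicates in Streptomyces through the pSG5 replicon, whose Rep initiator gene is annotated. The record notes a single point mutation in this rep region, made to eliminate a BbsI site. Selection in both hosts relies on the apramycin resistance gene aac(3)IV. An incP oriT, accompanied by a traJ fragment, allows the plasmid to be mobilized by conjugation from a suitable E. coli donor into the actinomycete recipient.

The payload consists of two synthetic expression units arranged in tandem. A Streptomyces codon-optimized Streptococcus pyogenes Cas9 (sSpCas9, about 4.1 kb) is driven by the rpsL promoter from Xylanimonas cellulosilytica and is followed by an fd phage terminator. Immediately downstream, the gapdh promoter from Eggerthella lenta drives a single guide RNA cassette ending in the S. pyogenes gRNA scaffold and a lambda t0 terminator. In place of a spacer, this cassette carries a BbsI-flanked lacZα unit with its own lac promoter and operator, as well as pBluescript-derived MCS, T7 and T3 remnants. BbsI is a type IIS enzyme, so this arrangement presumably allows a custom protospacer to replace the lacZα stuffer, and loss of lacZα would then permit blue/white screening for recombinants. The backbone BbsI site was presumably removed for the same reason. According to the record, the plasmid is used to express Cas9 and a user-defined guide for high-efficiency, multiplexable genome editing in Streptomyces.
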