Addgene plasmid #61737: pCRISPomyces-2
Purpose: Streptomyces expression of codon-optimized Cas9 and custom gRNA
Depositing lab: Huimin Zhao. Depositing organization: University of Illinois at Urbana-Champaign. Publication: High-Efficiency Multiplex Genome Editing of Streptomyces Species Using an Engineered CRISPR/Cas System. Cobb RE, Wang Y, Zhao H. ACS Synth Biol. 2014 Dec 8. 10.1021/sb500351f PubMed 25458909.
Backbone
  Vector backbone: pKC1139
  Total vector size (bp): 10995
  Modifications to backbone: mutation G8694C to remove BbsI site from pSG5 rep
  Vector type: Bacterial Expression, CRISPR
Growth in bacteria
  Bacterial resistance: Apramycin, 25 μg/mL
  Growth temperature: 37°C
  Growth strain: DH5alpha
  Copy number: High Copy
Gene/Insert 1
  Gene/Insert name: sSpCas9 (alt name: Streptomyces codon-optimized Cas9)
  Species: Synthetic
  Insert size (bp): 4107
  Promoter: rpsL(XC)-BbsI
  Cloning method: Unknown
  Sequencing primers: 5′ Unknown
Gene/Insert 2
  Gene/Insert name: gRNA cassette
  Species: Synthetic
  Insert size (bp): 538
  Mutation: BbsI-flanked lacZ cassette inserted in place of spacer
  Promoter: gapdhp(EL)
  Cloning method: Unknown
  Sequencing primers: 5′ Unknown
Terms and licenses: Academic/Nonprofit Terms; Industry Terms: Not Available to Industry
How to cite: pCRISPomyces-2 was a gift from Huimin Zhao (Addgene plasmid # 61737 ; http://n2t.net/addgene:61737 ; RRID:Addgene_61737)
