>Addgene plasmid #61737 | pCRISPomyces-2 | addgene partial sequence | sequence record 103053 | SpCas9-F1 5'-cagcacaagcactacctgga-3'
TCAGCAAGCGGGTCATCCTGGCCGACGCGAACCTCGACAAGGTGCTGTCCGCCTACAACAAGCACCGCGA
CAAGCCGATCCGGGAGCAGGCGGAGAACATCATCCACCTGTTCACCCTCACCAACCTGGGCGCCCCCGCC
GCGTTCAAGTACTTCGACACCACCATCGACCGCAAGCGGTACACCAGCACCAAGGAGGTCCTCGACGCGA
CCCTGATCCACCAGTCCATCACCGGCCTGTACGAAACCCGCATCGACCTCTCCCAGCTCGGCGGCGACTG
AGAATTCAGATCTACGCGTTC
[179 nt withheld, positions 302-480]
GCTGCTCCTTCGGTCGGACGTGCGTCTACGGGCACCTTACCGCAGCCGTCGGCTGTGCGACACGGACGGA
TCGGGCGAACTGGCCGATGCTGGGAGAAGCGCGCTGCTGTACGGCGCGCACCGGGTGCGGAGCCCCTCGG
CGAGCGGTGTGAAACTTCTGTGAATGGCCTGTTCGGTTGCTTTTTTTATACGGCTGCCAGATAAGGCTTG
CAGCATCTGGGCGGCTACCGCTATGATCGGGGCGTTCCTGCAATTCTTAGTGCGAGTATCTGAAAGGGGA
TACGCAAGTCTTCTCAGCCGCTACAGGGCGCGTCCCATTCGCCATTCAGGCTGCGCAACTGTTGGGAAGG
GCGATCGGTGCGGGCCTCTTCGCTATTACGCCAGCTGGCGAAAGGGGGATGTGCTGCAAGGCGATTAAGT
TGGGTAACGCCAGGGTTTTCCCAGTCACGACGTTGTAAAACGACGGCCAGTGAGCGCGCGTAATACGACT
CACTATAGGGCGAATTGGGTACCGGG
