>Addgene plasmid #61737 | pCRISPomyces-2 | addgene partial sequence | sequence record 103054 | pBR322ori-F 5'-GGGAAACGCCTGGTATCTTT-3'
CCTCTGACTTGAGCGTCGATTTTTGTGATGCTCGTCAGGGGGGCGGAGCCTATGGAAAAACGCCAGCAAC
GCGGCCTTTTTACGGTTCCTGGCCTCTAGATAAAAAACGCCCGGCGGCAACCGAGCGTTCTGAACAAATC
CAGATGGAGTAAAAAGCACCGACTCGGTGCCACTTTTTCAAGTTGATAACGGACTAGCCTTATTTTAACT
TGCTATTTCTAGCTCTAAAACATGTCTTCACCGGTGGAAAGCGGGCAGTGAGCGCAACGCAATTAATGTG
AGTTAGCTCACTCATTAGGCACCCCAGGCTTTACACTTTATGCTTCCGGCTCGTATGTTGTGTGGAATTG
TGAGCGGATAACAATTTCACACAGGAAACAGCTATGACCATGATTACGCCAAGCGCGCAATTAACCCTCA
CTAAAGGGAACAAAAGCTGGAGGACCTCGAGGGGGGGCCCGGTACCCAATTCGCCCTATAGTGAGTCGTA
TTACGCGCGCTCACTGGCCGTCGTTTTACAACGTCGTGACTGGGAAAACCCTGGCGTTACCCAACTTAAT
CGCCTTGCAGCACATCCCCCTTTCGCCAGCTGGCGTAATAGCGAAGAGGCCCGCACCGATCGCCCTTCCC
AACAGTTGCGCAGCCTGAATGGCGAATGGGACGCGCCCTGTAGCGGCTGAGAAGACTTGCGTATCCCCTT
TCAGATACTCGCACTAAGAATTGCAGGAACGCCCCGATCATAGCGGTAGCCGCCCAGATGCTGCAAGCCT
TATCTGGCAGCCGTATAAAAAAAGCAACCGAACAGGCCATTCACAGAAGTTTCACACCGCTCGCCGAGGG
GCTCCGCACCCGGTGCGCGCCGTACAGCAGCGCGCTTCTCCCAGCATCGGCCAGTTCGCCC
