>Addgene plasmid #61737 | pCRISPomyces-2 | addgene partial sequence | sequence record 103058 | dCas9-fwd 5'-ACCGTGTACAACGAGCTGAC-3'
AGGGCATGCGGAAGCCGGCCTTCCTGTCCGGCGAGCAGAAGAAGGCGATCGTCGACCTGCTCTTCAAGAC
CAACCGCAAGGTCACCGTGAAGCAGCTGAAGGAGGACTACTTCAAGAAGATCGAGTGCTTCGACTCCGTC
GAGATCTCGGGCGTGGAGGACCGCTTCAACGCCTCCCTGGGCACCTACCACGACCTGCTCAAGATCATCA
AGGACAAGGACTTCCTCGACAACGAGGAGAACGAGGACATCCTGGAGGACATCGTCCTCACCCTGACCCT
CTTCGAGGACCGCGAGATGATCGAGGAGCGGCTCAAGACCTACGCCCACCTGTTCGACGACAAGGTGATG
AAGCAGCTGAAGCGGCGCCGGTACACCGGCTGGGGCCGCCTCTCCCGGAAGCTGATCAACGGCATCCGGG
ACAAGCAGAGCGGCAAGACCATCCTGGACTTCCTCAAGTCCGACGGCTTCGCCAACCGCAACTTCATGCA
GCTCATCCACGACGACTCGCTGACCTTCAAGGAGGACATCCAGAAGGCCCAGGTGTCCGGCCAGGGCGAC
AGCCTCCACGAGCACATCGCCAACCTGGCGGGCTCCCCGGCGATCAAGAAGGGCATCCTCCAGACCGTCA
AGGTCGTGGACGAGCTGGTCAAGGTGATGGGCCGCCACAAGCCCGAGAACATCGTGATCGAGATGGCCCG
GGAGAACCAGACCACCCAGAAGGGCCAGAAGAACTCCCGCGAGCGGATGAAGCGCATCGAGGAGGGCATC
AAGGAGCTCGGCTCGCAGATCCTGAAGGAGCACCCGGTCGAGAACACCCAGCTCCAGAACGAGAAGCTGT
ACCTCTACTACCTGCAGAACGGCCGCGACATGTACGTGGACCAGGAGCTCGACATCAACCGGCTGAGCGA
CTACGACGTCGACCACATCGTGCCGCAGTCCTTCC
