>Addgene plasmid #61737 | pCRISPomyces-2 | addgene partial sequence | sequence record 103070 | hCas9-REC2-F 5'-CACGAGAAGTACCCCACCATC-3'
AGCTGGTCGACTCGACCGACAAGGCGGACCTGCGGCTCATCTACCTGGCCCTCGCGCACATGATCAAGTT
CCGCGGCCACTTCCTCATCGAGGGCGACCTGAACCCGGACAACTCCGACGTCGACAAGCTCTTCATCCAG
CTGGTGCAGACCTACAACCAGCTGTTCGAGGAGAACCCCATCAACGCCAGCGGCGTCGACGCCAAGGCGA
TCCTCTCCGCGCGCCTGAGCAAGTCCCGGCGCCTGGAGAACCTCATCGCCCAGCTGCCGGGCGAGAAGAA
GAACGGCCTCTTCGGCAACCTGATCGCGCTGTCGCTCGGCCTGACCCCCAACTTCAAGAGCAACTTCGAC
CTGGCCGAGGACGCGAAGCTCCAGCTGTCCAAGGACACCTACGACGACGACCTGGACAACCTGCTCGCCC
AGATCGGCGACCAGTACGCGGACCTCTTCCTGGCCGCGAAGAACCTCTCGGACGCCATCCTGCTCAGCGA
CATCCTGCGGGTCAACACCGAGATCACCAAGGCCCCGCTGTCGGCGAGCATGATCAAGCGGTACGACGAG
CACCACCAGGACCTGACCCTGCTCAAGGCCCTCGTGCGCCAGCAGCTGCCCGAGAAGTACAAGGAGATCT
TCTTCGACCAGTCCAAGAACGGCTACGCCGGCTACATCGACGGCGGCGCGTCGCAGGAGGAGTTCTACAA
GTTCATCAAGCCGATCCTGGAGAAGATGGACGGCACCGAGGAGCTGCTCGTCAAGCTGAACCGCGAGGAC
CTGCTCCGCAAGCAGCGGACCTTCGACAACGGCTCCATCCCGCACCAGATCCACCTGGGCGAGCTCCACG
CCATCCTCCGGCGCCAGGAGGACTTCTACCCCTTCCTGAAGGACAACCGCGAGAAGATCGAGAAGATCCT
GACCTTCCGGATCCCGTACTACGTCGGCCCCCTGGCCCGCGGCAACTCCCGGTTCGCGTGGATGACCCGG
AA
