>Addgene plasmid #61737 | pCRISPomyces-2 | addgene partial sequence | sequence record 103074 | hSpCas9-R1 5'-CGCTCGTGCTTCTTATCCTC-3'
CTCGAGCCGGTGGAAGAACGAGTCGTCGACCTTGGCCATCTCGTTGGAGAAGATCTCCTGCAGGTAGCAG
ATGCGGTTCTTGCGCCGGGTGTAGCGGCGACGGGCGGTCCGCTTCAGGCGGGTCGCCTCGGCGGTTTCGC
CGCTGTCGAAGAGCAGGGCGCCGATCAGGTTCTTCTTGATCGAGTGCCGGTCGGTGTTGCCCAGGACCTT
GAACTTCTTGGAGGGGACCTTGTACTCGTCGGTGATGACCGCCCAGCCCACGCTGTTGGTGCCGATGTCC
AGGCCGATGCTGTACTTCTTGTCCATTACGTCTCCGTCGTCTACTCGAGCTCACGGAGACCGGCCGGCCC
CCGCGGGTGGATTCAAGGCTGTGCGCGCCGGACAGCACACGGCGCGCAGCCCTCACAAGGGGACCGCAGC
CACGTACCACCGGCTCGATGGCCCGGGCCTCACGGCACCGGGACCTGGGCGTCTGATGACACGCCAGGCA
CAGCGAGCGAGCCTACATGACGAAGGCAGGGCGGTCAAAAACGACCGCCCCGCCTCACGTCAGCAGACCT
TGCAAGGACTAGCGGAAGTCGTGTCTACCTGACTTCCGCCTGCAGGGCCAGCTCGCGGACGTGCTCATAG
TCCACGACGCCCGTGATTTTGTAGCCCTGGCCGACGGCCAGCAGGTAGGCCGACAGGCTCATGCCGGCCG
CCGCCGCCTTTTCCTCAATCGCTCTTCGTTCGTCTGGAAGGCAGTACACCTTGATAGGTGGGCTGCCCTT
CCTGGTTGGCTTGGTTTCATCAGCCATCCGCTTGCCCTCATCTGTTACGCCGGCGGTAGCCGGCCAGCCT
CGCAGAGCAGGATTCCCGTTGAGCACCGCCAG
